>Addgene plasmid #146486 | pAc5.1B-HA-MBP_H | depositor full sequence | sequence record 288931 | Full Sequence
CTTCAAGGAATTAATTCTATATTCTAAAAACACAAATGATACTTCTAAAAAAAATCATGAATGGCATCAA
CTCTGAATCAAATCTTTGCAGATGCACCTACTTCTCATTTCCACTGTCACATCATTTTTCCAGATCTCGC
TGCCTGTTATGTGGCCCACAAACCAAGACACGTTTTATGGCCATTAAAGCTGGCTGATCGTCGCCAAACA
CCAAATACATATCAATATGTACATTCGAGAAAGAAGCGATCAAAGAAGCGTCTTCGGGCGAGTAGGAGAA
TGCGGAGGAGAAGGAGAACGAGCTGATCTAGTATCTCTCCACAATCCAATGCCAACTGACCAACTGGCCA
TATTCGGAGCAATTTGAAGCCAATTTCCATCGCCTGGCGATCGCTCCATTCTTGGCTATATGTTTTTCAC
CGTTCCCGGGGCCATTTTCAAAGACTCGTCGGTAAGATAAGATTGTGTCACTCGCTGTCTCTCTTCATTT
GTCGAAGAATGCTGAGGAATTTCGCGATGACGTCGGCGAGTATTTTGAAGAATGAGAATAATTTGTATTT
ATACGAAAATCAGTTAGTGGAATTTTCTACAAAAACATGTTATCTATAGATAATTTTGTTGCAAAATATG
TTGACTATGACAAAGATTGTATGTATATACCTTTAATGTATTCTCATTTTCTTATGTATTTATAATGGCA
ATGATGATACTGATGATATTTTAAGATGATGCCAGACCACAGGCTGATTTCTGCGTCTTTTGCCGAACGC
AGTGCATGTGCGGTTGTTGTTTTTTGGAATAGTTTCAATTTTCGGACTGTCCGCTTTGATTTCAGTTTCT
TGGCTTATTCAAAAAGCAAAGTAAAGCCAAAAAAGCGAGATGGCAATACCAAATGCGGCAAAACGGTAGT
GGAAGGAAAGGGGTGCGGGGCAGCGGAAGGAAGGGTGGGGCGGGGCGTGGCGGGGTCTGTGGCTGGGCGC
GACGTCACCGACGTTGGAGCCACTCCTTTGACCATGTGTGCGTGTGTGTATTATTCGTGTCTCGCCACTC
GCCGGTTGTTTTTTTCTTTTTATCTCGCTCTCTCTAGCGCCATCTCGTACGCATGCTCAACGCACCGCAT
GTTGCCGTGTCCTTTATGCGTCATTTTGGCTCGAAATAGGCAATTATTTAAACAAAGATTAGTCAACGAA
AACGCTAAAATAAATAAGTCTACAATATGGTTACTTATTGCCATGTGTGTGCAGCCAACGATAGCAACAA
AAGCAACAACACAGTGGCTTTCCCTCTTTCACTTTTTGTTTGCAAGCGCGTGCGAGCAAGACGGCACGAC
CGGCAAACGCAATTACGCTGACAAAGAGCAGACGAAGTTTTGGCCGAAAAACATCAAGGCGCCTGATACG
AATGCATTTGCAATAACAATTGCGATATTTAATATTGTTTATGAAGCTGTTTGACTTCAAAACACACAAA
AAAAAAAATAAAACAAATTATTTGAAAGAGAATTAGGAATCGGACAGCTTATCGTTACGGGCTAACAGCA
CACCGAGACGAAATAGCTTACCTGACGTCACAGCCTCTGGAAGAACTGCCGCCAAGCAGAGAGAGAGAGA
AAAAGAGGGAGAGCAGCTTAGACCGCATGTGCTTGTGTGTGAGGCGTCTCTCTCTTCGTCTCCTGTTTGC
GCAAACGCATAGACTGCACTGAGAAAATCGATTACCTATTTTTTATGAATGAATATTTGCACTATTACTA
TTCAAAACTATTAAGATAGCAATCACATTCAATAGCCAAATACTATACCACCTGAGCGATGCAACGAAAT
GATCAATTTGAGCAAAAATGCTGCATATTTAGGACGGCATCATTATAGAAATGCTTCTTGCTGTGTACTT
TTCTCTCGTCTGGCAGCTGTTTCGCCGTTATTGTTAAAACCGGCTTAAGTTAGGTGTGTTTTCTACGACT
AGTGATGCCCCTACTAGAAGATGTGTGTTGCACAAATGTCCCTGAATAACCAATTTGAAGTGCAGATAGC
AGTAAACGTAAGCTAATATGAATATTATTTAACTGTAATGTTTTAATATCGCTGGACATTACTAATAAAC
CCACTATAAACACATGTACATATGTATGTTTTGGCATACAATGAGTAGTTGGGGAAAAAATGTGTAAAAG
CACCGTGACCATCACAGCATAAAGATAACCAGCTGAAGTATCGAATATGAGTAACCCCCAAATTGAATCA
CATGCCGCAACTGATAGGACCCATGGAAGTACACTCTTCATGGCGATATACAAGACACACACAAGCACGA
ACACCCAGTTGCGGAGGAAATTCTCCGTAAATGAAAACCCAATCGGCGAACAATTCATACCCATATATGG
TAAAAGTTTTGAACGCGACTTGAGAGCGGAGAGCATTGCGGCTGATAAGGTTTTAGCGCTAAGCGGGCTT
TATAAAACGGGCTGCGGGACCAGTTTTCATATCACTACCGTTTGAGTTCTTGTGCTGTGTGGATACTCCT
CCCGACACAAAGCCGCTCCATCAGCCAGCAGTCGTCTAATCCAGAGACCCCGGATCGGGGTACCAACATG
GCTTACCCATACGATGTTCCAGATTACGCTCCTCCAAGCTTCATGAAAATCGAAGAAGGTAAACTGGTAA
TCTGGATTAACGGCGATAAAGGCTATAACGGTCTCGCTGAAGTCGGTAAGAAATTCGAGAAAGATACCGG
AATTAAAGTCACCGTTGAGCATCCGGATAAACTGGAAGAGAAATTCCCACAGGTTGCGGCAACTGGCGAT
GGCCCTGACATTATCTTCTGGGCACACGACCGCTTTGGTGGCTACGCTCAATCTGGCCTGTTGGCTGAAA
TCACCCCGGACAAAGCGTTCCAGGACAAGCTGTATCCGTTTACCTGGGATGCCGTACGTTACAACGGCAA
GCTGATTGCTTACCCGATCGCTGTTGAAGCGTTATCGCTGATTTATAACAAAGATCTGCTGCCGAACCCG
CCAAAAACCTGGGAAGAGATCCCGGCGCTGGATAAAGAACTGAAAGCGAAAGGTAAGAGCGCGCTGATGT
TCAACCTGCAAGAACCGTACTTCACCTGGCCGCTGATTGCTGCTGACGGGGGTTATGCGTTCAAGTATGA
AAACGGCAAGTACGACATTAAAGACGTGGGCGTGGATAACGCTGGCGCGAAAGCGGGTCTGACCTTCCTG
GTTGACCTGATTAAAAACAAACACATGAATGCAGACACCGATTACTCCATCGCAGAAGCTGCCTTTAATA
AAGGCGAAACAGCGATGACCATCAACGGCCCGTGGGCATGGTCCAACATCGACACCAGCAAAGTGAATTA
TGGTGTAACGGTACTGCCGACCTTCAAGGGTCAACCATCCAAACCGTTCGTTGGCGTGCTGAGCGCAGGT
ATTAACGCCGCCAGTCCGAACAAAGAGCTGGCAAAAGAGTTCCTCGAAAACTATCTGCTGACTGATGAAG
GTCTGGAAGCGGTTAATAAAGACAAACCGCTGGGTGCCGTAGCGCTGAAGTCTTACGAGGAAGAGTTGGC
GAAAGATCCACGTATTGCCGCCACTATGGAAAACGCCCAGAAAGGTGAAATCATGCCGAACATCCCGCAG
ATGTCCGCTTTCTGGTATGCCGTGCGTACTGCGGTGATCAACGCCGCCAGCGGTCGTCAGACTGTCGATG
AAGCCCTGAAAGACTAGGCGGCCGCTCGAGTCTAGAGGGCCCGCGGTTCGAAGGTAAGCCTATCCCTAAC
CCTCTCCTCGGTCTCGATTCTACGCGTACCGGTCATCATCACCATCACCATTGAGTTTAAACCCGCTGAT
CAGCCTCGACTGTGCCTTCTAAGGCCTGAGCTCGCTGATCAGCCTCGATCGAGGATCCAGACATGATAAG
ATACATTGATGAGTTTGGACAAACCACAACTAGAATGCAGTGAAAAAAATGCTTTATTTGTGAAATTTGT
GATGCTATTGCTTTATTTGTAACCATTATAAGCTGCAATAAACAAGTTAACAACAACAATTGCATTCATT
TTATGTTTCAGGTTCAGGGGGAGGTGTGGGAGGTTTTTTAAAGCAAGTAAAACCTCTACAAATGTGGTAT
GGCTGATTATGATCAGTCGACCGATGCCCTTGAGAGCCTTCAACCCAGTCAGCTCCTTCCGGTGGGCGCG
GGGCATGACTATCGTCGCCGCACTTATGACTGTCTTCTTTATCATGCAACTCGTAGGACAGGTGCCGGCA
GCGCTCTGGGTCATTTTCGGCGAGGACCGCTTTCGCTGGAGCGCGACGATGATCGGCCTGTCGCTTGCGG
TATTCGGAATCTTGCACGCCCTCGCTCAAGCCTTCGTCACTGGTCCCGCCACCAAACGTTTCGGCGAGAA
GCAGGCCATTATCGCCGGCATGGCGGCCGACGCGCTGGGCTACGTCTTGCTGGCGTTCGCGACGCGAGGC
TGGATGGCCTTCCCCATTATGATTCTTCTCGCTTCCGGCGGCATCGGGATGCCCGCGTTGCAGGCCATGC
TGTCCAGGCAGGTAGATGACGACCATCAGGGACAGCTTCAAGGATCGCTCGCGGCTCTTACCAGCCAGCA
AAAGGCCAGGAACCGTAAAAAGGCCGCGTTGCTGGCGTTTTTCCATAGGCTCCGCCCCCCTGACGAGCAT
CACAAAAATCGACGCTCAAGTCAGAGGTGGCGAAACCCGACAGGACTATAAAGATACCAGGCGTTTCCCC
CTGGAAGCTCCCTCGTGCGCTCTCCTGTTCCGACCCTGCCGCTTACCGGATACCTGTCCGCCTTTCTCCC
TTCGGGAAGCGTGGCGCTTTCTCAATGCTCACGCTGTAGGTATCTCAGTTCGGTGTAGGTCGTTCGCTCC
AAGCTGGGCTGTGTGCACGAACCCCCCGTTCAGCCCGACCGCTGCGCCTTATCCGGTAACTATCGTCTTG
AGTCCAACCCGGTAAGACACGACTTATCGCCACTGGCAGCAGCCACTGGTAACAGGATTAGCAGAGCGAG
GTATGTAGGCGGTGCTACAGAGTTCTTGAAGTGGTGGCCTAACTACGGCTACACTAGAAGGACAGTATTT
GGTATCTGCGCTCTGCTGAAGCCAGTTACCTTCGGAAAAAGAGTTGGTAGCTCTTGATCCGGCAAACAAA
CCACCGCTGGTAGCGGTGGTTTTTTTGTTTGCAAGCAGCAGATTACGCGCAGAAAAAAAGGATCTCAAGA
AGATCCTTTGATCTTTTCTACGGGGTCTGACGCTCAGTGGAACGAAAACTCACGTTAAGGGATTTTGGTC
ATGAGATTATCAAAAAGGATCTTCACCTAGATCCTTTTAAATTAAAAATGAAGTTTTAAATCAATCTAAA
GTATATATGAGTAAACTTGGTCTGACAGTTACCAATGCTTAATCAGTGAGGCACCTATCTCAGCGATCTG
TCTATTTCGTTCATCCATAGTTGCCTGACTCCCCGTCGTGTAGATAACTACGATACGGGAGGGCTTACCA
TCTGGCCCCAGTGCTGCAATGATACCGCGAGACCCACGCTCACCGGCTCCAGATTTATCAGCAATAAACC
AGCCAGCCGGAAGGGCCGAGCGCAGAAGTGGTCCTGCAACTTTATCCGCCTCCATCCAGTCTATTAATTG
TTGCCGGGAAGCTAGAGTAAGTAGTTCGCCAGTTAATAGTTTGCGCAACGTTGTTGCCATTGCTGCAGGC
ATCGTGGTGTCACGCTCGTCGTTTGGTATGGCTTCATTCAGCTCCGGTTCCCAACGATCAAGGCGAGTTA
CATGATCCCCCATGTTGTGCAAAAAAGCGGTTAGCTCCTTCGGTCCTCCGATCGTTGTCAGAAGTAAGTT
GGCCGCAGTGTTATCACTCATGGTTATGGCAGCACTGCATAATTCTCTTACTGTCATGCCATCCGTAAGA
TGCTTTTCTGTGACTGGTGAGTACTCAACCAAGTCATTCTGAGAATAGTGTATGCGGCGACCGAGTTGCT
CTTGCCCGGCGTCAACACGGGATAATACCGCGCCACATAGCAGAACTTTAAAAGTGCTCATCATTGGAAA
ACGTTCTTCGGGGCGAAAACTCTCAAGGATCTTACCGCTGTTGAGATCCAGTTCGATGTAACCCACTCGT
GCACCCAACTGATCTTCAGCATCTTTTACTTTCACCAGCGTTTCTGGGTGAGCAAAAACAGGAAGGCAAA
ATGCCGCAAAAAAGGGAATAAGGGCGACACGGAAATGTTGAATACTCATACTCTTCCTTTTTCAATATTA
TTGAAGCATTTATCAGGGTTATTGTCTCATGAGCGGATACATATTTGAATGTATTTAGAAAAATAAACAA
ATAGGGGTTCCGCGCACATTTCCCCGAAAAGTGCCACCTGACGTCTAAGAAACCATTATTATCATGACAT
TAACCTATAAAAATAGGCGTATCACGAGGCCCTTTCGT
Features (pLannotate 1.2.2; 10 found; start..end, strand, type, name):
     56..2568    +  promoter       Ac5 promoter: Drosophila melanogaster actin 5C promoter
   2594..2620    +  CDS            3xHA (fragment): three tandem HA epitope tags
   2633..3724    +  CDS            MBP: maltose binding protein from E. coli; malE (mutated); This version of the gene does not encode a signal sequence, so MBP will remain in the cytosol.
   3763..3804    +  CDS            V5 tag: epitope tag from simian virus 5
   3904..4038    -  polyA_signal   SV40 poly(A) signal: SV40 polyadenylation signal
   4061..4145    -  CDS            large T antigen (fragment): large T antigen from SV40 (simian virus 40)
   4146..4616    +  CDS            TcR (fragment): tetracycline efflux protein; tet; confers resistance to tetracycline
   4660..5248    -  rep_origin     ori: high-copy-number ColE1/pMB1/pBR322/pUC origin of replication
   5419..6279    -  CDS            AmpR: β-lactamase; bla; confers resistance to ampicillin, carbenicillin, and related antibiotics
   6280..6384    -  promoter       AmpR promoter: bla
