[The description below was written by a language model from this plasmid's Addgene catalogue record and pLannotate feature annotations shown in this document.]
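Description:
pAc5.1B-HA-MBP_H is a 6,478 nt insect expression plasmid for producing HA-tagged maltose-binding protein in Drosophila-derived cells. The catalogue lists the backbone as unknown, although the name and the annotated parts suggest a pAc5.1-type vector. It is maintained in E. coli through a ColE1/pUC-family origin of replication and selected with ampicillin via the β-lactamase gene and its own promoter. The catalogue describes it as low copy, whereas the origin annotation is of a type usually considered high copy; the record does not resolve this difference. No selectable marker for insect cells is annotated, so the plasmid appears suited to transient transfection or to co-transfection with a separate selection plasmid.

The expression cassette is driven by the Drosophila melanogaster actin 5C promoter, a strong constitutive promoter. Downstream lies a short segment annotated as a fragment of a 3xHA tag, whose length fits a single HA epitope, followed by the E. coli malE coding sequence in a form lacking the signal peptide, so the protein stays in the cytosol. A V5 epitope is annotated after MBP, but the record does not show whether it is in frame and translated or lies beyond a stop codon. An SV40 polyadenylation signal is annotated after the cassette, on the minus strand, and small SV40 large T antigen and tetracycline-resistance fragments appear to be non-functional backbone remnants.

Because MBP is a bacterial protein with no expected role in insect cells, HA-MBP would plausibly serve as a negative control alongside HA-tagged test proteins in co-immunoprecipitation or expression experiments, although the record states only insect expression of MBP. The depositor sequence may be theoretical rather than fully verified.
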