Addgene plasmid #146486: pAc5.1B-HA-MBP_H
Purpose: Insect Expression of MBP
Depositing lab: Elisa Izaurralde. Depositing organization: Max Planck Institute for Developmental Biology. Publication: The silencing domain of GW182 interacts with PABPC1 to promote translational repression and degradation of microRNA targets and is required for target release. Zekri L, Huntzinger E, Heimstadt S, Izaurralde E. Mol Cell Biol. 2009 Dec;29(23):6220-31. doi: 10.1128/MCB.01081-09. Epub 2009 Sep 21. PubMed 19797087.
Backbone
  Vector backbone: Unknown
  Vector type: Insect Expression
Growth in bacteria
  Bacterial resistance: Ampicillin, 100 μg/mL
  Growth temperature: 37°C
  Growth strain: DH5alpha
  Copy number: Low Copy
Gene/Insert
  Gene/Insert name: MBP
  Species: E. coli
  Cloning method: Unknown
Terms and licenses: Academic/Nonprofit Terms; Industry Terms: Not Available to Industry
Depositor comments: Plasmids from this collection were made available to the research community and donated after the lab closed. Please note that the sequence provided by the depositing laboratory may be theoretical/predicted or based on Sanger sequencing results. There may be discrepancies between sequencing results obtained by Addgene and the depositor sequence. If an Addgene verified sequence is not available, please contact before placing your order to request that our lab fully sequence the plasmid.
How to cite: pAc5.1B-HA-MBP_H was a gift from Elisa Izaurralde (Addgene plasmid # 146486 ; http://n2t.net/addgene:146486 ; RRID:Addgene_146486)
